Addgene plasmid #138143: pLentiRNACRISPR_001 - hU6-DR_BsmBI-EFS-PguCas13b-NLS-2A-Puro-WPRE
Purpose: Expresses PguCas13b in mammalian cells, localized in the nucleus. For cloning of guide RNAs compatible with PguCas13b. Contains a 3' direct repeat. Clone using BsmBI. F overhang cacc. R overhang caac
Depositing lab: Neville Sanjana. Depositing organization: New York Genome Center. Publication: Massively parallel Cas13 screens reveal principles for guide RNA design. Wessels HH, Mendez-Mancilla A, Guo X, Legut M, Daniloski Z, Sanjana NE. Nat Biotechnol. 2020 Jun;38(6):722-727. doi: 10.1038/s41587-020-0456-9. Epub 2020 Mar 16. PubMed 32518401.
Backbone
  Vector backbone: lentiCRISPRv2
  Vector type: Lentiviral
Growth in bacteria
  Bacterial resistance: Ampicillin, 100 μg/mL
  Growth temperature: 37°C
  Growth strain: NEB Stable
  Copy number: High Copy
Gene/Insert
  Gene/Insert name: PguCas13b
  Species: H. sapiens (human)
  Tag / fusion protein: NLS (C terminal on insert)
  Cloning method: Gibson Cloning
Terms and licenses: Academic/Nonprofit Terms; Industry Terms: Not Available to Industry
Depositor comments: Please visit https://doi.org/10.1101/2019.12.27.889089 for bioRxiv preprint.
How to cite: pLentiRNACRISPR_001 - hU6-DR_BsmBI-EFS-PguCas13b-NLS-2A-Puro-WPRE was a gift from Neville Sanjana (Addgene plasmid # 138143 ; http://n2t.net/addgene:138143 ; RRID:Addgene_138143)
