[The description below was written by a language model from this plasmid's Addgene catalogue record and pLannotate feature annotations shown in this document.]
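Description:
pLentiRNACRISPR_001 is a lentiviral transfer plasmid built on the lentiCRISPRv2 backbone that delivers an RNA-targeting Cas13b effector and its guide RNA from a single vector. It is maintained in E. coli through a high-copy ColE1/pUC-type origin with ampicillin resistance, and also carries an f1 origin. The viral portion has a third-generation layout. A CMV enhancer/promoter drives a truncated HIV-1 5' LTR, followed by the Ψ packaging signal with a partial gag sequence, the Rev response element and the cPPT/CTS. At the other end sits a self-inactivating ΔU3 3' LTR, followed by a bGH polyadenylation signal. Outside the LTRs, an SV40/EM7-driven bleomycin/Zeocin resistance cassette remains from the backbone and would not be packaged into virus.

Between the LTRs there are two expression units. A human U6 Pol III promoter drives the guide RNA cassette. Spacer oligos are ligated into a BsmBI cloning site so that the guide carries the PguCas13b direct repeat at its 3' end. Downstream, the EF-1α core (EFS) promoter transcribes PguCas13b fused at its C terminus to a nuclear localization signal, which directs the enzyme to the nucleus. This is linked through a 2A self-cleaving peptide to puromycin N-acetyltransferase for selection of transduced mammalian cells. A WPRE follows to enhance transcript expression. The automated feature table leaves the Cas13b coding region between the EFS promoter and PuroR unannotated, but that gap matches the insert named in the catalogue entry. The short hit called "small t antigen" near the guide cassette is probably an annotation artefact. The catalogue lists the species as human, which most likely refers to the intended host. The plasmid was deposited with work on massively parallel Cas13 screens of guide RNA design, and it suits cloning of individual or pooled guides for Cas13b targeting of RNA in mammalian cells.
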