Features (pLannotate 1.2.2; 31 found; start..end, strand, type, name):
      1..380     +  enhancer       CMV enhancer: human cytomegalovirus immediate early enhancer
    381..580     +  promoter       CMV promoter: human cytomegalovirus (CMV) immediate early promoter
    598..778     +  LTR            5' LTR (truncated): truncated 5' long terminal repeat (LTR) from HIV-1
    825..950     +  misc_feature   HIV-1 Ψ: packaging signal of human immunodeficiency virus type 1
    934..1297    +  CDS            HIV-1 gag (fragment): gag protein from human immunodeficiency virus 1; gag
   1443..1676    +  misc_feature   RRE: The Rev response element (RRE) of HIV-1 allows for Rev-dependent mRNA export from the nucleus to the cytoplasm.
   2053..2153    +  CDS            Rev (fragment): human immunodeficiency virus 1 (HIV-1) Rev protein; rev; enhances nuclear export of unspliced and incompletely spliced viral mRNAs
   2203..2320    +  misc_feature   cPPT/CTS: central polypurine tract and central termination sequence of HIV-1
   2371..2611    +  promoter       U6 promoter: RNA polymerase III promoter for human U6 snRNA
   2688..2706    +  CDS            small t antigen (fragment): SV40 (simian virus 40) small t antigen
   2732..2943    +  promoter       EF-1α core promoter: core promoter for human elongation factor EF-1α
   6606..7203    +  CDS            PuroR (fragment): puromycin N-acetyltransferase; pac from Streptomyces; confers resistance to puromycin
   7219..7807    +  misc_feature   WPRE: woodchuck hepatitis virus posttranscriptional regulatory element
   7858..7877    +  misc_feature   cPPT/CTS (fragment): central polypurine tract and central termination sequence of HIV-1
   7879..8112    +  LTR            3' LTR (ΔU3): self-inactivating 3' long terminal repeat (LTR) from HIV-1
   8144..8368    +  polyA_signal   bGH poly(A) signal: bovine growth hormone polyadenylation signal
   8372..8393    +  promoter       SV40 promoter (fragment): SV40 enhancer and early promoter
   8414..8842    +  rep_origin     f1 ori (sequence partly withheld): f1 bacteriophage origin of replication; arrow indicates direction of (+) strand synthesis
   8856..9185    +  promoter       SV40 promoter: SV40 enhancer and early promoter
   9233..9280    +  promoter       EM7 promoter: synthetic bacterial promoter&nbsp
   9299..9673    +  CDS            BleoR: antibiotic-binding protein; Sh ble from Streptoalloteichus hindustanus; confers resistance to bleomycin, phleomycin, and Zeocin™
   9683..9808    +  CDS            ble (fragment): BLE_KLEPN - Experimental evidence at protein level: Swiss-Prot protein existence level 1. Binding protein with a strong affinity to the bleomycin family of antibiotics. Binds to CL990; an antimitotic-antibiotic compound. From Klebsiella pneumoniae.
   9803..9924    +  polyA_signal   SV40 poly(A) signal: SV40 polyadenylation signal
   9995..10017   -  protein_bind   lac operator (fragment): The lac repressor binds to the lac operator to inhibit transcription in E. coli. This inhibition can be relieved by adding lactose or isopropyl-β-D-thiogalactopyranoside (IPTG). lac repressor encoded by lacI
  10021..10051   -  promoter       lac promoter: promoter for the E. coli lac operon
  10066..10087   -  protein_bind   CAP binding site: CAP binding activates transcription in the presence of cAMP. E. coli catabolite activator protein
  10100..10192   -  CDS            lacI (fragment): lac repressor; lacI; The lac repressor binds to the lac operator to inhibit transcription in E. coli. This inhibition can be relieved by adding lactose or isopropyl-β-D-thiogalactopyranoside (IPTG).
  10375..10963   -  rep_origin     ori: high-copy-number ColE1/pMB1/pBR322/pUC origin of replication
  11134..11994   -  CDS            AmpR: β-lactamase; bla; confers resistance to ampicillin, carbenicillin, and related antibiotics
  11995..12099   -  promoter       AmpR promoter: bla
  12158..12210   -  misc_feature   bom (fragment): basis of mobility region from pBR322
>Addgene plasmid #138143 | pLentiRNACRISPR_001 - hU6-DR_BsmBI-EFS-PguCas13b-NLS-2A-Puro-WPRE | addgene full sequence | sequence record 275400 | Addgene NGS Result
GACATTGATTATTGACTAGTTATTAATAGTAATCAATTACGGGGTCATTAGTTCATAGCCCATATATGGA
GTTCCGCGTTACATAACTTACGGTAAATGGCCCGCCTGGCTGACCGCCCAACGACCCCCGCCCATTGACG
TCAATAATGACGTATGTTCCCATAGTAACGCCAATAGGGACTTTCCATTGACGTCAATGGGTGGAGTATT
TACGGTAAACTGCCCACTTGGCAGTACATCAAGTGTATCATATGCCAAGTACGCCCCCTATTGACGTCAA
TGACGGTAAATGGCCCGCCTGGCATTATGCCCAGTACATGACCTTATGGGACTTTCCTACTTGGCAGTAC
ATCTACGTATTAGTCATCGCTATTACCATGGTGATGCGGTTTTGGCAGTACATCAATGGGCGTGGATAGC
GGTTTGACTCACGGGGATTTCCAAGTCTCCACCCCATTGACGTCAATGGGAGTTTGTTTTGGCACCAAAA
TCAACGGGACTTTCCAAAATGTCGTAACAACTCCGCCCCATTGACGCAAATGGGCGGTAGGCGTGTACGG
TGGGAGGTCTATATAAGCAGCGCGTTTTGCCTGTACTGGGTCTCTCTGGTTAGACCAGATCTGAGCCTGG
GAGCTCTCTGGCTAACTAGGGAACCCACTGCTTAAGCCTCAATAAAGCTTGCCTTGAGTGCTTCAAGTAG
TGTGTGCCCGTCTGTTGTGTGACTCTGGTAACTAGAGATCCCTCAGACCCTTTTAGTCAGTGTGGAAAAT
CTCTAGCAGTGGCGCCCGAACAGGGACTTGAAAGCGAAAGGGAAACCAGAGGAGCTCTCTCGACGCAGGA
CTCGGCTTGCTGAAGCGCGCACGGCAAGAGGCGAGGGGCGGCGACTGGTGAGTACGCCAAAAATTTTGAC
TAGCGGAGGCTAGAAGGAGAGAGATGGGTGCGAGAGCGTCAGTATTAAGCGGGGGAGAATTAGATCGCGA
TGGGAAAAAATTCGGTTAAGGCCAGGGGGAAAGAAAAAATATAAATTAAAACATATAGTATGGGCAAGCA
GGGAGCTAGAACGATTCGCAGTTAATCCTGGCCTGTTAGAAACATCAGAAGGCTGTAGACAAATACTGGG
ACAGCTACAACCATCCCTTCAGACAGGATCAGAAGAACTTAGATCATTATATAATACAGTAGCAACCCTC
TATTGTGTGCATCAAAGGATAGAGATAAAAGACACCAAGGAAGCTTTAGACAAGATAGAGGAAGAGCAAA
ACAAAAGTAAGACCACCGCACAGCAAGCGGCCGCTGATCTTCAGACCTGGAGGAGGAGATATGAGGGACA
ATTGGAGAAGTGAATTATATAAATATAAAGTAGTAAAAATTGAACCATTAGGAGTAGCACCCACCAAGGC
AAAGAGAAGAGTGGTGCAGAGAGAAAAAAGAGCAGTGGGAATAGGAGCTTTGTTCCTTGGGTTCTTGGGA
GCAGCAGGAAGCACTATGGGCGCAGCGTCAATGACGCTGACGGTACAGGCCAGACAATTATTGTCTGGTA
TAGTGCAGCAGCAGAACAATTTGCTGAGGGCTATTGAGGCGCAACAGCATCTGTTGCAACTCACAGTCTG
GGGCATCAAGCAGCTCCAGGCAAGAATCCTGGCTGTGGAAAGATACCTAAAGGATCAACAGCTCCTGGGG
ATTTGGGGTTGCTCTGGAAAACTCATTTGCACCACTGCTGTGCCTTGGAATGCTAGTTGGAGTAATAAAT
CTCTGGAACAGATTTGGAATCACACGACCTGGATGGAGTGGGACAGAGAAATTAACAATTACACAAGCTT
AATACACTCCTTAATTGAAGAATCGCAAAACCAGCAAGAAAAGAATGAACAAGAATTATTGGAATTAGAT
AAATGGGCAAGTTTGTGGAATTGGTTTAACATAACAAATTGGCTGTGGTATATAAAATTATTCATAATGA
TAGTAGGAGGCTTGGTAGGTTTAAGAATAGTTTTTGCTGTACTTTCTATAGTGAATAGAGTTAGGCAGGG
ATATTCACCATTATCGTTTCAGACCCACCTCCCAACCCCGAGGGGACCCGACAGGCCCGAAGGAATAGAA
GAAGAAGGTGGAGAGAGAGACAGAGACAGATCCATTCGATTAGTGAACGGATCGGCACTGCGTGCGCCAA
TTCTGCAGACAAATGGCAGTATTCATCCACAATTTTAAAAGAAAAGGGGGGATTGGGGGGTACAGTGCAG
GGGAAAGAATAGTAGACATAATAGCAACAGACATACAAACTAAAGAATTACAAAAACAAATTACAAAAAT
TCAAAATTTTCGGGTTTATTACAGGGACAGCAGAGATCCAGTTTGGTTAATTAAGGTACCGAGGGCCTAT
TTCCCATGATTCCTTCATATTTGCATATACGATACAAGGCTGTTAGAGAGATAATTGGAATTAATTTGAC
TGTAAACACAAAGATATTAGTACAAAATACGTGACGTAGAAAGTAATAATTTCTTGGGTAGTTTGCAGTT
TTAAAATTATGTTTTAAAATGGACTATCATATGCTTACCGTAACTTGAAAGTATTTCGATTTCTTGGCTT
TATATATCTTGTGGAAAGGACGAAACACCGAGACGGACGTCTCTGTTGGATCTACCCTCTATTTGAAGGG
TACACACAACTTTTTTGAATTCGCTAGCTAGGTCTTGAAAGGAGTGGGAATTGGCTCCGGTGCCCGTCAG
TGGGCAGAGCGCACATCGCCCACAGTCCCCGAGAAGTTGGGGGGAGGGGTCGGCAATTGATCCGGTGCCT
AGAGAAGGTGGCGCGGGGTAAACTGGGAAAGTGATGTCGTGTACTGGCTCCGCCTTTTTCCCGAGGGTGG
GGGAGAACCGTATATAAGTGCAGTAGTCGCCGTGAACGTTCTTTTTCGCAACGGGTTTGCCGCCAGAACA
CAGGACCGGTTCTAGAGCGCTGCCACCATGACAGAGCAGAGCGAGAGGCCCTACAACGGCACCTACTACA
CCCTGGAAGATAAGCACTTCTGGGCCGCCTTTCTGAACCTGGCCAGACACAACGCCTACATCACCCTGAC
ACACATCGACCGGCAGCTGGCCTACAGCAAGGCCGACATCACCAACGACCAGGACGTGCTGAGCTTCAAG
GCCCTGTGGAAGAACTTCGACAACGACCTGGAAAGAAAGAGCCGGCTGCGGAGCCTGATCCTGAAGCACT
TCAGCTTTCTGGAAGGCGCCGCTTACGGCAAGAAGCTGTTCGAGTCTAAGAGCAGCGGCAACAAGAGCAG
CAAGAACAAAGAGCTGACCAAGAAAGAGAAAGAGGAACTGCAGGCCAACGCTCTGAGCCTGGACAACCTG
AAGTCTATCCTGTTCGACTTCCTGCAGAAGCTGAAGGACTTCCGGAACTACTACAGCCACTACCGGCACA
GCGGAAGCAGCGAGCTGCCTCTGTTCGACGGCAACATGCTGCAGCGGCTGTACAACGTGTTCGACGTGTC
CGTGCAGCGCGTGAAGATCGACCACGAGCACAACGATGAGGTGGACCCTCACTACCACTTCAACCACCTC
GTGCGGAAGGGCAAGAAGGACAGATACGGCCACAACGACAACCCCAGCTTCAAGCACCACTTCGTGGACG
GCGAAGGCATGGTTACAGAAGCCGGCCTGCTGTTCTTCGTGTCCCTGTTCCTGGAAAAGCGGGACGCCAT
CTGGATGCAGAAGAAGATCCGGGGCTTCAAAGGCGGCACCGAGACATACCAGCAGATGACCAACGAGGTG
TTCTGCCGGTCCAGAATCAGCCTGCCTAAGCTGAAGCTGGAAAGCCTGCGGATGGACGACTGGATGCTGC
TGGACATGCTGAACGAACTCGTGCGGTGCCCCAAGCCTCTGTACGACAGACTGAGAGAGGACGACCGGGC
CTGCTTTAGAGTGCCCGTGGATATCCTGCCTGACGAGGACGATACAGATGGCGGCGGAGAGGACCCCTTC
AAGAATACCCTCGTCCGGCACCAGGACAGATTCCCTTACTTCGCCCTGCGGTACTTCGACCTGAAGAAGG
TGTTCACCAGCCTGCGGTTCCACATCGATCTGGGCACCTACCACTTTGCCATCTACAAGAAGATGATCGG
CGAGCAGCCCGAGGACAGACACCTGACCAGAAACCTGTACGGCTTCGGCCGGATCCAGGACTTCGCCGAA
GAACACAGACCCGAGGAATGGAAGCGGCTCGTCAGAGATCTGGACTACTTCGAGACAGGCGACAAGCCCT
ACATCAGCCAGACAAGCCCACACTACCACATCGAGAAGGGAAAGATCGGCCTGAGATTCATGCCCGAGGG
CCAGCATCTTTGGCCCTCTCCAGAAGTGGGCACCACCAGAACCGGCAGATCTAAGTACGCCCAGGACAAG
AGACTGACCGCCGAGGCCTTTCTGTCTGTGCACGAGCTGATGCCTATGATGTTCTACTACTTCCTGCTGC
GCGAGAAGTACAGCGAGGAAGTGTCTGCCGAGAGAGTGCAGGGCAGAATCAAGCGCGTGATCGAGGATGT
GTACGCCGTGTACGATGCCTTTGCCAGGGACGAGATCAACACCCGGGATGAGCTGGATGCCTGCCTGGCC
GATAAGGGCATCAGAAGAGGCCATCTGCCTCGCCAGATGATCGCCATCCTGAGCCAAGAGCACAAGGACA
TGGAAGAGAAGATTCGGAAGAAACTGCAAGAGATGATGGCCGACACCGACCACCGGCTGGATATGCTGGA
TAGACAGACCGACCGGAAGATCAGAATCGGCCGGAAGAATGCCGGACTGCCTAAGAGCGGAGTGATCGCC
GATTGGCTCGTGCGGGACATGATGAGATTTCAGCCCGTGGCCAAGGACGCCAGCGGAAAGCCTCTGAACA
ACTCCAAGGCCAACAGCACCGAGTACCGGATGCTGCAGAGAGCCCTGGCTCTGTTTGGAGGCGAGAAAGA
GAGGCTGACCCCATACTTCCGGCAGATGAATCTGACCGGCGGAAACAACCCTCATCCTTTTCTGCACGAA
ACTCGCTGGGAGAGCCACACCAACATCCTGTCCTTTTACCGGTCCTACCTGAGAGCCCGCAAGGCCTTCC
TCGAAAGGATCGGCAGATCCGACAGAGTGGAAAACCGGCCATTTCTGCTGCTGAAAGAGCCCAAGACCGA
CAGACAGACACTGGTGGCTGGATGGAAGGGCGAGTTCCATCTGCCAAGAGGCATCTTCACAGAGGCCGTG
CGGGATTGCCTGATCGAGATGGGACACGATGAAGTGGCCAGCTACAAAGAAGTGGGATTCATGGCCAAGG
CCGTGCCACTGTACTTTGAGAGAGCCTGCGAGGACAGGGTGCAGCCCTTTTACGACAGCCCCTTCAACGT
GGGCAACAGCCTGAAGCCTAAGAAGGGCAGATTCCTGAGCAAAGAGGAACGGGCCGAAGAGTGGGAGCGG
GGCAAAGAGAGATTCCGGGATCTCGAAGCCTGGTCCTATAGCGCCGCCAGAAGAATCGAGGACGCCTTTG
CCGGCATCGAGTATGCTAGCCCCGGAAACAAGAAGAAAATCGAGCAGCTCCTGCGGGACCTGAGCCTGTG
GGAAGCCTTTGAGAGCAAGCTGAAAGTGCGGGCCGACCGGATCAATCTGGCCAAGCTGAAGAAAGAAATC
CTGGAAGCCCAAGAACACCCCTACCACGACTTCAAGAGCTGGCAGAAGTTCGAGCGCGAGCTGCGGCTGG
TCAAGAACCAGGATATCATCACCTGGATGATGTGCCGCGACCTGATGGAAGAAAACAAGGTGGAAGGCCT
GGACACCGGCACACTGTACCTGAAGGACATCAGACCCAACGTGCAAGAGCAGGGCAGCCTGAACGTGCTG
AACAGAGTGAAGCCCATGAGACTGCCCGTGGTGGTGTACAGAGCCGATAGCAGAGGCCACGTGCACAAAG
AAGAAGCCCCTCTGGCCACCGTGTACATCGAGGAAAGAGACACCAAGCTGCTGAAGCAGGGCAACTTCAA
GTCCTTCGTGAAGGACAGGCGGCTGAACGGCCTGTTCTCCTTCGTTGATACTGGCGGACTGGCCATGGAA
CAGTACCCCATCTCCAAGCTGAGAGTGGAATACGAGCTGGCCAAGTACCAGACCGCCAGAGTGTGTGTGT
TCGAGCTGACCCTGAGACTGGAAGAGTCCCTGCTGACCCGGTATCCTCATCTGCCCGACGAGAGCTTCAG
AGAGATGCTGGAATCTTGGAGCGACCCTCTGCTGGCCAAATGGCCTGAACTGCACGGAAAAGTGCGGCTG
CTGATCGCCGTGCGGAATGCCTTTAGCCACAATCAGTACCCTATGTACGACGAGGCCGTGTTCAGCTCCA
TCCGGAAGTACGATCCTAGCAGCCCCGACGCCATCGAAGAGAGAATGGGCCTGAATATCGCCCACCGCCT
GTCTGAGGAAGTGAAGCAGGCCAAAGAAACCGTGGAACGGATCATTCAGGCCAAGCGACCTGCCGCCACA
AAGAAGGCTGGACAGGCTAAGAAGAAGAAAGGATCCGGCGCAACAAACTTCTCTCTGCTGAAACAAGCCG
GAGATGTCGAAGAGAATCCTGGACCGACCGAGTACAAGCCCACGGTGCGCCTCGCCACCCGCGACGACGT
CCCCAGGGCCGTACGCACCCTCGCCGCCGCGTTCGCCGACTACCCCGCCACGCGCCACACCGTCGATCCG
GACCGCCACATCGAGCGGGTCACCGAGCTGCAAGAACTCTTCCTCACGCGCGTCGGGCTCGACATCGGCA
AGGTGTGGGTCGCGGACGACGGCGCCGCGGTGGCGGTCTGGACCACGCCGGAGAGCGTCGAAGCGGGGGC
GGTGTTCGCCGAGATCGGCCCGCGCATGGCCGAGTTGAGCGGTTCCCGGCTGGCCGCGCAGCAACAGATG
GAAGGCCTCCTGGCGCCGCACCGGCCCAAGGAGCCCGCGTGGTTCCTGGCCACCGTCGGAGTCTCGCCCG
ACCACCAGGGCAAGGGTCTGGGCAGCGCCGTCGTGCTCCCCGGAGTGGAGGCGGCCGAGCGCGCCGGGGT
GCCCGCCTTCCTGGAGACCTCCGCGCCCCGCAACCTCCCCTTCTACGAGCGGCTCGGCTTCACCGTCACC
GCCGACGTCGAGGTGCCCGAAGGACCGCGCACCTGGTGCATGACCCGCAAGCCCGGTGCCTGAACGCGTT
AAGTCGACAATCAACCTCTGGATTACAAAATTTGTGAAAGATTGACTGGTATTCTTAACTATGTTGCTCC
TTTTACGCTATGTGGATACGCTGCTTTAATGCCTTTGTATCATGCTATTGCTTCCCGTATGGCTTTCATT
TTCTCCTCCTTGTATAAATCCTGGTTGCTGTCTCTTTATGAGGAGTTGTGGCCCGTTGTCAGGCAACGTG
GCGTGGTGTGCACTGTGTTTGCTGACGCAACCCCCACTGGTTGGGGCATTGCCACCACCTGTCAGCTCCT
TTCCGGGACTTTCGCTTTCCCCCTCCCTATTGCCACGGCGGAACTCATCGCCGCCTGCCTTGCCCGCTGC
TGGACAGGGGCTCGGCTGTTGGGCACTGACAATTCCGTGGTGTTGTCGGGGAAATCATCGTCCTTTCCTT
GGCTGCTCGCCTGTGTTGCCACCTGGATTCTGCGCGGGACGTCCTTCTGCTACGTCCCTTCGGCCCTCAA
TCCAGCGGACCTTCCTTCCCGCGGCCTGCTGCCGGCTCTGCGGCCTCTTCCGCGTCTTCGCCTTCGCCCT
CAGACGAGTCGGATCTCCCTTTGGGCCGCCTCCCCGCGTCGACTTTAAGACCAATGACTTACAAGGCAGC
TGTAGATCTTAGCCACTTTTTAAAAGAAAAGGGGGGACTGGAAGGGCTAATTCACTCCCAACGAAGACAA
GATCTGCTTTTTGCTTGTACTGGGTCTCTCTGGTTAGACCAGATCTGAGCCTGGGAGCTCTCTGGCTAAC
TAGGGAACCCACTGCTTAAGCCTCAATAAAGCTTGCCTTGAGTGCTTCAAGTAGTGTGTGCCCGTCTGTT
GTGTGACTCTGGTAACTAGAGATCCCTCAGACCCTTTTAGTCAGTGTGGAAAATCTCTAGCAGGGCCCGT
TTAAACCCGCTGATCAGCCTCGACTGTGCCTTCTAGTTGCCAGCCATCTGTTGTTTGCCCCTCCCCCGTG
CCTTCCTTGACCCTGGAAGGTGCCACTCCCACTGTCCTTTCCTAATAAAATGAGGAAATTGCATCGCATT
GTCTGAGTAGGTGTCATTCTATTCTGGGGGGTGGGGTGGGGCAGGACAGCAAGGGGGAGGATTGGGAAGA
CAATAGCAGGCATGCTGGGGATGCGGTGGGCTCTATGGCTTCTGAGGCGGAAAGAACCAGCTGGGGCTCT
AGGGGGTATCCCC
[124 nt withheld, positions 8414-8537]
C
[91 nt withheld, positions 8539-8629]
A
[49 nt withheld, positions 8631-8679]
CCTTTGACGTTGGAGTCCACGTTCTTT
[37 nt withheld, positions 8707-8743]
ACCCTATCTCGGTCTATTCTTTTGATTTATAAGGGATTTTGCCGATTTCGGCCTATTGGTTAAAAAATGA
GCTGATTTAACAAAAATTTAACGCGAATTAATTCTGTGGAATGTGTGTCAGTTAGGGTGTGGAAAGTCCC
CAGGCTCCCCAGCAGGCAGAAGTATGCAAAGCATGCATCTCAATTAGTCAGCAACCAGGTGTGGAAAGTC
CCCAGGCTCCCCAGCAGGCAGAAGTATGCAAAGCATGCATCTCAATTAGTCAGCAACCATAGTCCCGCCC
CTAACTCCGCCCATCCCGCCCCTAACTCCGCCCAGTTCCGCCCATTCTCCGCCCCATGGCTGACTAATTT
TTTTTATTTATGCAGAGGCCGAGGCCGCCTCTGCCTCTGAGCTATTCCAGAAGTAGTGAGGAGGCTTTTT
TGGAGGCCTAGGCTTTTGCAAAAAGCTCCCGGGAGCTTGTATATCCATTTTCGGATCTGATCAGCACGTG
TTGACAATTAATCATCGGCATAGTATATCGGCATAGTATAATACGACAAGGTGAGGAACTAAACCATGGC
CAAGTTGACCAGTGCCGTTCCGGTGCTCACCGCGCGCGACGTCGCCGGAGCGGTCGAGTTCTGGACCGAC
CGGCTCGGGTTCTCCCGGGACTTCGTGGAGGACGACTTCGCCGGTGTGGTCCGGGACGACGTGACCCTGT
TCATCAGCGCGGTCCAGGACCAGGTGGTGCCGGACAACACCCTGGCCTGGGTGTGGGTGCGCGGCCTGGA
CGAGCTGTACGCCGAGTGGTCGGAGGTCGTGTCCACGAACTTCCGGGACGCCTCCGGGCCGGCCATGACC
GAGATCGGCGAGCAGCCGTGGGGGCGGGAGTTCGCCCTGCGCGACCCGGCCGGCAACTGCGTGCACTTCG
TGGCCGAGGAGCAGGACTGACACGTGCTACGAGATTTCGATTCCACCGCCGCCTTCTATGAAAGGTTGGG
CTTCGGAATCGTTTTCCGGGACGCCGGCTGGATGATCCTCCAGCGCGGGGATCTCATGCTGGAGTTCTTC
GCCCACCCCAACTTGTTTATTGCAGCTTATAATGGTTACAAATAAAGCAATAGCATCACAAATTTCACAA
ATAAAGCATTTTTTTCACTGCATTCTAGTTGTGGTTTGTCCAAACTCATCAATGTATCTTATCATGTCTG
TATACCGTCGACCTCTAGCTAGAGCTTGGCGTAATCATGGTCATAGCTGTTTCCTGTGTGAAATTGTTAT
CCGCTCACAATTCCACACAACATACGAGCCGGAAGCATAAAGTGTAAAGCCTGGGGTGCCTAATGAGTGA
GCTAACTCACATTAATTGCGTTGCGCTCACTGCCCGCTTTCCAGTCGGGAAACCTGTCGTGCCAGCTGCA
TTAATGAATCGGCCAACGCGCGGGGAGAGGCGGTTTGCGTATTGGGCGCTCTTCCGCTTCCTCGCTCACT
GACTCGCTGCGCTCGGTCGTTCGGCTGCGGCGAGCGGTATCAGCTCACTCAAAGGCGGTAATACGGTTAT
CCACAGAATCAGGGGATAACGCAGGAAAGAACATGTGAGCAAAAGGCCAGCAAAAGGCCAGGAACCGTAA
AAAGGCCGCGTTGCTGGCGTTTTTCCATAGGCTCCGCCCCCCTGACGAGCATCACAAAAATCGACGCTCA
AGTCAGAGGTGGCGAAACCCGACAGGACTATAAAGATACCAGGCGTTTCCCCCTGGAAGCTCCCTCGTGC
GCTCTCCTGTTCCGACCCTGCCGCTTACCGGATACCTGTCCGCCTTTCTCCCTTCGGGAAGCGTGGCGCT
TTCTCATAGCTCACGCTGTAGGTATCTCAGTTCGGTGTAGGTCGTTCGCTCCAAGCTGGGCTGTGTGCAC
GAACCCCCCGTTCAGCCCGACCGCTGCGCCTTATCCGGTAACTATCGTCTTGAGTCCAACCCGGTAAGAC
ACGACTTATCGCCACTGGCAGCAGCCACTGGTAACAGGATTAGCAGAGCGAGGTATGTAGGCGGTGCTAC
AGAGTTCTTGAAGTGGTGGCCTAACTACGGCTACACTAGAAGAACAGTATTTGGTATCTGCGCTCTGCTG
AAGCCAGTTACCTTCGGAAAAAGAGTTGGTAGCTCTTGATCCGGCAAACAAACCACCGCTGGTAGCGGTG
GTTTTTTTGTTTGCAAGCAGCAGATTACGCGCAGAAAAAAAGGATCTCAAGAAGATCCTTTGATCTTTTC
TACGGGGTCTGACGCTCAGTGGAACGAAAACTCACGTTAAGGGATTTTGGTCATGAGATTATCAAAAAGG
ATCTTCACCTAGATCCTTTTAAATTAAAAATGAAGTTTTAAATCAATCTAAAGTATATATGAGTAAACTT
GGTCTGACAGTTACCAATGCTTAATCAGTGAGGCACCTATCTCAGCGATCTGTCTATTTCGTTCATCCAT
AGTTGCCTGACTCCCCGTCGTGTAGATAACTACGATACGGGAGGGCTTACCATCTGGCCCCAGTGCTGCA
ATGATACCGCGAGACCCACGCTCACCGGCTCCAGATTTATCAGCAATAAACCAGCCAGCCGGAAGGGCCG
AGCGCAGAAGTGGTCCTGCAACTTTATCCGCCTCCATCCAGTCTATTAATTGTTGCCGGGAAGCTAGAGT
AAGTAGTTCGCCAGTTAATAGTTTGCGCAACGTTGTTGCCATTGCTACAGGCATCGTGGTGTCACGCTCG
TCGTTTGGTATGGCTTCATTCAGCTCCGGTTCCCAACGATCAAGGCGAGTTACATGATCCCCCATGTTGT
GCAAAAAAGCGGTTAGCTCCTTCGGTCCTCCGATCGTTGTCAGAAGTAAGTTGGCCGCAGTGTTATCACT
CATGGTTATGGCAGCACTGCATAATTCTCTTACTGTCATGCCATCCGTAAGATGCTTTTCTGTGACTGGT
GAGTACTCAACCAAGTCATTCTGAGAATAGTGTATGCGGCGACCGAGTTGCTCTTGCCCGGCGTCAATAC
GGGATAATACCGCGCCACATAGCAGAACTTTAAAAGTGCTCATCATTGGAAAACGTTCTTCGGGGCGAAA
ACTCTCAAGGATCTTACCGCTGTTGAGATCCAGTTCGATGTAACCCACTCGTGCACCCAACTGATCTTCA
GCATCTTTTACTTTCACCAGCGTTTCTGGGTGAGCAAAAACAGGAAGGCAAAATGCCGCAAAAAAGGGAA
TAAGGGCGACACGGAAATGTTGAATACTCATACTCTTCCTTTTTCAATATTATTGAAGCATTTATCAGGG
TTATTGTCTCATGAGCGGATACATATTTGAATGTATTTAGAAAAATAAACAAATAGGGGTTCCGCGCACA
TTTCCCCGAAAAGTGCCACCTGACGTCGACGGATCGGGAGATCTCCCGATCCCCTATGGTGCACTCTCAG
TACAATCTGCTCTGATGCCGCATAGTTAAGCCAGTATCTGCTCCCTGCTTGTGTGTTGGAGGTCGCTGAG
TAGTGCGCGAGCAAAATTTAAGCTACAACAAGGCAAGGCTTGACCGACAATTGCATGAAGAATCTGCTTA
GGGTTAGGCGTTTTGCGCTGCTTCGCGATGTACGGGCCAGATATACGCGTT
